>Addgene plasmid #99537 | YEp112-CUP1-His-Smt3 | addgene full sequence | sequence record 191761 | Addgene NGS Result
CTAGTTAGAAAAAGACATTTTTGCTGTCAGTCACTGTCAAGAGATTCTTTTGCTGGCATTTCTTCTAGAA
GCAAAAAGAGCGATGCGTCTTTTCCGCTGAACCGTTCCAGCAAAAAAGACTACCAACGCAATATGGATTG
TCAGAATCATATAAAAGAGAAGCAAATAACTCCTTGTCTTGTATCAATTGCATTATAATATCTTCTTGTT
AGTGCAATATCATATAGAAGTCATCGAAATAGATATTAAGAAAAACAAACTGTAACGGATCCATTATGGG
CCATCATCACCATCATCACCATAGCGGCATGTCGGACTCAGAAGTCAATCAAGAAGCTAAGCCAGAGGTC
AAGCCAGAAGTCAAGCCTGAGACTCACATCAATTTAAAGGTGTCCGATGGATCTTCAGAGATCTTCTTCA
AGATCAAAAAGACCACTCCTTTAAGAAGGCTGATGGAAGCGTTCGCTAAAAGACAGGGTAAGGAAATGGA
CTCCTTAAGATTCTTGTACGACGGTATTAGAATTCAAGCTGATCAGACCCCTGAAGATTTGGACATGGAG
GATAACGATATTATTGAGGCTCACAGAGAACAGATTGGTGGTGCTACGTATTAGCTGCAGCCAAGCTAAT
TCCGGGCGAATTTCTTATGATTTATGATTTTTATTATTAAATAAGTTATAAAAAAAATAAGTGTATACAA
ATTTTAAAGTGACTCTTAGGTTTTAAAACGAAAATTCTTATTCTTGAGTAACTCTTTCCTGTAGGTCAGG
TTGCTTTCTCAGGTATAGCATGAGGTCGCTCTTATTGACCACACCTCTACCGGCATGCAAGCTTGGCGTA
ATCATGGTCATAGCTGTTTCCTGTGTGAAATTGTTATCCGCTCACAATTCCACACAACATACGAGCCGGA
AGCATAAAGTGTAAAGCCTGGGGTGCCTAATGAGTGAGCTAACTCACATTAATTGCGTTGCGCTCACTGC
CCGCTTTCCAGTCGGGAAACCTGTCGTGCCAGCTGCATTAATGAATCGGCCAACGCGCGGGGAGAGGCGG
TTTGCGTATTGGGCGCTCTTCCGCTTCCTCGCTCACTGACTCGCTGCGCTCGGTCGTTCGGCTGCGGCGA
GCGGTATCAGCTCACTCAAAGGCGGTAATACGGTTATCCACAGAATCAGGGGATAACGCAGGAAAGAACA
TGTGAGCAAAAGGCCAGCAAAAGGCCAGGAACCGTAAAAAGGCCGCGTTGCTGGCGTTTTTCCATAGGCT
CCGCCCCCCTGACGAGCATCACAAAAATCGACGCTCAAGTCAGAGGTGGCGAAACCCGACAGGACTATAA
AGATACCAGGCGTTTCCCCCTGGAAGCTCCCTCGTGCGCTCTCCTGTTCCGACCCTGCCGCTTACCGGAT
ACCTGTCCGCCTTTCTCCCTTCGGGAAGCGTGGCGCTTTCTCATAGCTCACGCTGTAGGTATCTCAGTTC
GGTGTAGGTCGTTCGCTCCAAGCTGGGCTGTGTGCACGAACCCCCCGTTCAGCCCGACCGCTGCGCCTTA
TCCGGTAACTATCGTCTTGAGTCCAACCCGGTAAGACACGACTTATCGCCACTGGCAGCAGCCACTGGTA
ACAGGATTAGCAGAGCGAGGTATGTAGGCGGTGCTACAGAGTTCTTGAAGTGGTGGCCTAACTACGGCTA
CACTAGAAGAACAGTATTTGGTATCTGCGCTCTGCTGAAGCCAGTTACCTTCGGAAAAAGAGTTGGTAGC
TCTTGATCCGGCAAACAAACCACCGCTGGTAGCGGTGGTTTTTTTGTTTGCAAGCAGCAGATTACGCGCA
GAAAAAAAGGATCTCAAGAAGATCCTTTGATCTTTTCTACGGGGTCTGACGCTCAGTGGAACGAAAACTC
ACGTTAAGGGATTTTGGTCATGAGATTATCAAAAAGGATCTTCACCTAGATCCTTTTAAATTAAAAATGA
AGTTTTAAATCAATCTAAAGTATATATGAGTAAACTTGGTCTGACAGTTACCAATGCTTAATCAGTGAGG
CACCTATCTCAGCGATCTGTCTATTTCGTTCATCCATAGTTGCCTGACTCCCCGTCGTGTAGATAACTAC
GATACGGGAGGGCTTACCATCTGGCCCCAGTGCTGCAATGATACCGCGAGACCCACGCTCACCGGCTCCA
GATTTATCAGCAATAAACCAGCCAGCCGGAAGGGCCGAGCGCAGAAGTGGTCCTGCAACTTTATCCGCCT
CCATCCAGTCTATTAATTGTTGCCGGGAAGCTAGAGTAAGTAGTTCGCCAGTTAATAGTTTGCGCAACGT
TGTTGCCATTGCTACAGGCATCGTGGTGTCACGCTCGTCGTTTGGTATGGCTTCATTCAGCTCCGGTTCC
CAACGATCAAGGCGAGTTACATGATCCCCCATGTTGTGCAAAAAAGCGGTTAGCTCCTTCGGTCCTCCGA
TCGTTGTCAGAAGTAAGTTGGCCGCAGTGTTATCACTCATGGTTATGGCAGCACTGCATAATTCTCTTAC
TGTCATGCCATCCGTAAGATGCTTTTCTGTGACTGGTGAGTACTCAACCAAGTCATTCTGAGAATAGTGT
ATGCGGCGACCGAGTTGCTCTTGCCCGGCGTCAATACGGGATAATACCGCGCCACATAGCAGAACTTTAA
AAGTGCTCATCATTGGAAAACGTTCTTCGGGGCGAAAACTCTCAAGGATCTTACCGCTGTTGAGATCCAG
TTCGATGTAACCCACTCGTGCACCCAACTGATCTTCAGCATCTTTTACTTTCACCAGCGTTTCTGGGTGA
GCAAAAACAGGAAGGCAAAATGCCGCAAAAAAGGGAATAAGGGCGACACGGAAATGTTGAATACTCATAC
TCTTCCTTTTTCAATATTATTGAAGCATTTATCAGGGTTATTGTCTCATGAGCGGATACATATTTGAATG
TATTTAGAAAAATAAACAAATAGGGGTTCCGCGCACATTTCCCCGAAAAGTGCCACCTGACGTCTAAGAA
ACCATTATTATCATGACATTAACCTATAAAAATAGGCGTATCACGAGGCCCTTTCGTCTTCAAGAATTAA
TTCGGTCGAAAAAAGAAAAGGAGAGGGCCAAGAGGGAGGGCATTGGTGACTATTGAGCACGTGAGTATAC
GTGATTAAGCACACAAAGGCAGCTTGGAGTATGTCTGTTATTAATTTCACAGGTAGTTCTGGTCCATTGG
TGAAAGTTTGCGGCTTGCAGAGCACAGAGGCCGCAGAATGTGCACTAGATTCCGATGCTGACTTGCTGGG
TATTATATGTGTGCCCAATAGAAAGAGAACAATTGACCCGGTTATTGCAAGGAAAATTTCAAGTCTTGTA
AAAGCATATAAAAATAGTTCAGGCACTCCGAAATACTTGGTTGGCGTGTTTCGTAATCAACCTAAGGAGG
ATGTTTTGGCTCTGGTCAATGATTACGGCATTGATATCGTCCAACTGCATGGAGATGAGTCGTGGCAAGA
ATACCAAGAGTTCCTCGGTTTGCCAGTTATTAAAAGACTCGTATTTCCAAAAGACTGCAACATACTACTC
AGTGCAGCTTCACAGAAACCTCATTCGTTTATTCCCTTGTTTGATTCAGAAGCAGGTGGGACAGGTGAAC
TTTTGGATTGGAACTCGATTTCTGACTGGGTTGGAAGGCAAGAGAGCCCCGAGAGCTTACATTTTATGTT
AGCTGGTGGACTGACGCCAGAAAATGTTGGTGATGCGCTTAGATTAAATGGCGTTATTGGTGTTGATGTA
AGCGGAGGTGTGGAGACAAATGGTGTAAAAGACTCTAACAAAATAGCAAATTTCGTCAAAAATGCTAAGA
AATAGGTTATTACTGAGTAGTATTTATTTAAGTATTGTTTGTGCACTTGCCTGCAAGCCTTTTGAAAAGC
AAGCATAAAAGATCAATTCTCATGTTTGACAGCTTATCATCGGATCGATCCAATATCAAAGGAAATGATA
GCATTGAAGGATGAGACTAATCCAATTGAGGAGTGGCAGCATATAGAACAGCTAAAGGGTAGTGCTGAAG
GAAGCATACGATACCCCGCATGGAATGGGATAATATCACAGGAGGTACTAGACTACCTTTCATCCTACAT
AAATAGACGCATATAAGTACGCATTTAAGCATAAACACGCACTATGCCGTTCTTCTCATGTATATATATA
TACAGGCAACACGCAGATATAGGTGCGACGTGAACAGTGAGCTGTATGTGCGCAGCTCGCGTTGCATTTT
CGGAAGCGCTCGTTTTCGGAAACGCTTTGAAGTTCCTATTCCGAAGTTCCTATTCTCTAGCTAGAAAGTA
TAGGAACTTCAGAGCGCTTTTGAAAACCAAAAGCGCTCTGAAGACGCACTTTCAAAAAACCAAAAACGCA
CCGGACTGTAACGAGCTACTAAAATATTGCGAATACCGCTTCCACAAACATTGCTCAAAAGTATCTCTTT
GCTATATATCTCTGTGCTATATCCCTATATAACCTACCCATCCACCTTTCGCTCCTTGAACTTGCATCTA
AACTCGACCTCTACATTTTTTATGTTTATCTCTAGTATTACTCTTTAGACAAAAAAATTGTAGTAAGAAC
TATTCATAGAGTGAATCGAAAACAATACGAAAATGTAAACATTTCCTATACGTAGTATATAGAGACAAAA
TAGAAGAAACCGTTCATAATTTTCTGACCAATGAAGAATCATCAACGCTATCACTTTCTGTTCACAAAGT
ATGCGCAATCCACATCGGTATAGAATATAATCGGGGATGCCTTTATCTTGAAAAAATGCACCCGCAGCTT
CGCTAGTAATCAGTAAACGCGGGAAGTGGAGTCAGGCTTTTTTTATGGAAGAGAAAATAGACACCAAAGT
AGCCTTCTTCTAACCTTAACGGACCTACAGTGCAAAAAGTTATCAAGAGACTGCATTATAGAGCGCACAA
AGGAGAAAAAAAGTAATCTAAGATGCTTTGTTAGAAAAATAGCGCTCTCGGGATGCATTTTTGTAGAACA
AAAAAGAAGTATAGATTCTTTGTTGGTAAAATAGCGCTCTCGCGTTGCATTTCTGTTCTGTAAAAATGCA
GCTCAGATTCTTTGTTTGAAAAATTAGCGCTCTCGCGTTGCATTTTTGTTTTACAAAAATGAAGCACAGA
TTCTTCGTTGGTAAAATAGCGCTTTCGCGTTGCATTTCTGTTCTGTAAAAATGCAGCTCAGATTCTTTGT
TTGAAAAATTAGCGCTCTCGCGTTGCATTTTTGTTCTACAAAATGAAGCACAGATGCTTCGTTAACAAAG
ATATGCTATTGAAGTGCAAGATGGAAACGCAGAAAATGAACCGGGGATGCGACGTGCAAGATTACCTATG
CAATAGATGCAATAGTTTCTCCAGGAACCGAAATACATACATTGTCTTCCGTAAAGCGCTAGACTATATA
TTATTATACAGGTTCAAATATACTATCTGTTTCAGGGAAAACTCCCAGGTTCGGATGTTCAAAATTCAAT
GATGGGTAACAAGTACGATCCGATATATGCGGTGTGAAATACCGCACAGATGCGTAAGGAGAAAATACCG
CATCAGGCGCCATTCGCCATTCAGGCTGCGCAACTGTTGGGAAGGGCGATCGGTGCGGGCCTCTTCGCTA
TTACGCCAGCTGGCGAAAGGGGGATGTGCTGCAAGGCGATTAAGTTGGGTAACGCCAGGGTTTTCCCAGT
CACGACGTTGTAAAACGACGGCCAGTGAATTCGAGCTCCCATTACCGACATTTGGGCGCTATACGTGCAT
ATGTTCATGTATGTATCTGTATTTAAAACACTTTTGTATTATTTTTCCTCATATATGTGTATAGGTTTAT
ACGGATGATTTAATTATTACTTCACCACCCTTTATTTCAGGCTGATATCTTAGCCTTGTTA
Features (pLannotate 1.2.2; 17 found; start..end, strand, type, name):
      1..235     +  promoter       CUP1 promoter: S. cerevisiae CUP1; inducible metallothionein promoter, regulated by Cu2+
    309..602     +  CDS            SUMO: cleavable ubiquitin-like protein tag; S. cerevisiae SMT3 (truncated)
    636..823     +  terminator     ADH1 terminator: S. cerevisiae ADH1; transcription terminator for the S. cerevisiae alcohol dehydrogenase 1 (ADH1) gene
    871..887     -  protein_bind   lac operator: The lac repressor binds to the lac operator to inhibit transcription in E. coli. This inhibition can be relieved by adding lactose or isopropyl-β-D-thiogalactopyranoside (IPTG). lac repressor encoded by lacI
    895..925     -  promoter       lac promoter: promoter for the E. coli lac operon
    940..961     -  protein_bind   CAP binding site: CAP binding activates transcription in the presence of cAMP. E. coli catabolite activator protein
    974..1066    -  CDS            lacI (fragment): lac repressor; lacI; The lac repressor binds to the lac operator to inhibit transcription in E. coli. This inhibition can be relieved by adding lactose or isopropyl-β-D-thiogalactopyranoside (IPTG).
   1249..1837    -  rep_origin     ori: high-copy-number ColE1/pMB1/pBR322/pUC origin of replication
   2008..2868    -  CDS            AmpR: β-lactamase; bla; confers resistance to ampicillin, carbenicillin, and related antibiotics
   2869..2973    -  promoter       AmpR promoter: bla
   3079..3180    +  promoter       TRP1 promoter: S. cerevisiae TRP1
   3181..3852    +  CDS            TRP1: TRPF_YEAST - Experimental evidence at protein level: Swiss-Prot protein existence level 1. From Saccharomyces cerevisiae (strain ATCC 204508 / S288c) (Baker's yeast).
   3946..3962    +  promoter       tet promoter (fragment): E. coli promoter for tetracycline efflux protein gene
   3967..5313    +  rep_origin     2μ ori: yeast 2μ plasmid origin of replication
   5467..5559    -  CDS            RAF1 (fragment): RAF_YEAST - Experimental evidence at transcript level: Swiss-Prot protein existence level 2. Antagonizes transcriptional repression of recombinase FLP by REP1-REP2. May play a role in plasmid partitioning. From Saccharomyces cerevisiae (strain ATCC 204508 / S288c) (Baker's yeast).
   5555..5607    +  misc_feature   bom (fragment): basis of mobility region from pBR322
   5613..5770    -  CDS            lacZα (fragment): LacZα fragment of β-galactosidase; lacZ fragment
