[The description below was written by a language model from this plasmid's Addgene catalogue record and pLannotate feature annotations shown in this document.]
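Description:
YEp112-CUP1-His-Smt3 is a yeast episomal expression plasmid built on the YEplac112 shuttle backbone for producing His-tagged Smt3, the budding yeast SUMO protein, in Saccharomyces cerevisiae. In yeast it is maintained at multiple copies through the 2μ origin of replication and selected by complementation of tryptophan auxotrophy with the TRP1 marker, which is driven by its own promoter. In E. coli it replicates from a high-copy ColE1/pUC-type origin and is selected with ampicillin through the β-lactamase gene. Remnants of the lacZα region, the lac promoter and operator, and short lacI, bom and 2μ RAF1 fragments are carried over from the backbone and flank the cloning site. They have no stated role in the yeast expression cassette.

The expression cassette was inserted between the SacI and SphI sites and consists of the copper-inducible CUP1 metallothionein promoter, the S. cerevisiae SMT3 open reading frame with an N-terminal 7xHis tag, and the ADH1 transcription terminator. The automated annotation labels the SUMO coding sequence as truncated and does not call the His tag separately, although a gap between the promoter and the annotated SUMO feature leaves room for it. The record does not say whether the encoded protein is the full-length precursor or a shorter form. Adding Cu2+ raises expression of tagged SUMO, which can become conjugated to cellular substrates. The histidine tag then allows SUMO conjugates to be recovered by metal-affinity purification. This fits the associated publication on in vivo detection and characterisation of sumoylation targets in yeast.
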