Addgene plasmid #99537: YEp112-CUP1-His-Smt3
Purpose: Yeast episomal vector for expression of His-tagged Smt3 (SUMO); TRP1 marker
Depositing lab: Helle Ulrich. Depositing organization: Cancer Research UK. Publication: In vivo detection and characterization of sumoylation targets in Saccharomyces cerevisiae. Ulrich HD, Davies AA. Methods Mol Biol. 2009;497:81-103. doi: 10.1007/978-1-59745-566-4_6. PubMed 19107412.
Backbone
  Vector backbone: YEplac112
  Backbone manufacturer: Gietz & Sugino (1988) Gene 74:527-34
  Backbone size w/o insert (bp): 4989
  Vector type: Yeast Expression
  Selectable markers: TRP1
Growth in bacteria
  Bacterial resistance: Ampicillin, 100 μg/mL
  Growth temperature: 37°C
  Growth strain: DH5alpha
  Copy number: High Copy
Gene/Insert
  Gene/Insert name: SMT3 (alt name: SUMO)
  Species: S. cerevisiae (budding yeast)
  Insert size (bp): 991
  Entrez Gene: SMT3 (a.k.a. YDR510W)
  Promoter: CUP1
  Tag / fusion protein: 7xHis (N terminal on insert)
  Cloning method: Restriction Enzyme; 5′ cloning site SacI (unknown if destroyed); 3′ cloning site SphI (unknown if destroyed)
  Sequencing primers: 5′ M13fwd; 3′ M13rev
Terms and licenses: Academic/Nonprofit Terms; Industry Terms: Not Available to Industry
Depositor comments: The ORF is followed by the ADH1 transcription terminator. Please see secondary publication PMID: 22941627 for more information about this plasmid.
How to cite: YEp112-CUP1-His-Smt3 was a gift from Helle Ulrich (Addgene plasmid # 99537 ; http://n2t.net/addgene:99537 ; RRID:Addgene_99537)
